Addgene plasmid #19045: p2xFlag CMV2-YAP2
Depositing lab: Marius Sudol. Depositing organization: Geisinger Health Center. Publication: Mst2 and Lats kinases regulate apoptotic function of Yes kinase-associated protein (YAP). Oka T, Mazack V, Sudol M. J Biol Chem. 2008 Oct 10;283(41):27534-27546. doi: 10.1074/jbc.M804380200. Epub 2008 Jul 17. PubMed 18640976.
Backbone
  Vector backbone: p2xFlag CMV2
  Backbone size w/o insert (bp): 4700
  Vector type: Mammalian Expression
Growth in bacteria
  Bacterial resistance: Ampicillin, 100 μg/mL
  Growth temperature: 37°C
  Growth strain: DH5alpha
  Copy number: High Copy
Gene/Insert
  Gene/Insert name: Yes-kinase associated protein (alt names: YAP2, YAP65; YAP2 isoform)
  Species: H. sapiens (human)
  Insert size (bp): 1467
  GenBank ID: NM_006106
  Entrez Gene: YAP1 (a.k.a. COB1, YAP, YAP-1, YAP2, YAP65, YKI)
  Tag / fusion protein: 2xFlag (N terminal on backbone)
  Cloning method: Restriction Enzyme; 5′ cloning site KpnI (unknown if destroyed); 3′ cloning site XbaI (unknown if destroyed)
  Sequencing primers: 5′ CMV
Terms and licenses: Academic/Nonprofit Terms; Industry Terms: Not Available to Industry
How to cite: p2xFlag CMV2-YAP2 was a gift from Marius Sudol (Addgene plasmid # 19045 ; http://n2t.net/addgene:19045 ; RRID:Addgene_19045)
