[The description below was written by a language model from this plasmid's Addgene catalogue record and pLannotate feature annotations shown in this document.]
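Description:
p2xFlag CMV2-YAP2 is a mammalian expression plasmid built on the p2xFlag CMV2 backbone, carrying the human YAP1 coding sequence (the YAP2 isoform of Yes kinase-associated protein, also called YAP65) as an insert of about 1.5 kb. The full sequenced plasmid is 6,231 nt. It is maintained in E. coli through a high-copy ColE1/pUC-type origin and selected with ampicillin via the β-lactamase gene. An f1 origin is also present, which would permit single-stranded DNA production. Residual bacterial cloning elements (lac promoter and operator, CAP site, lacI and lacZα fragments, and a T7 promoter) lie in the backbone and are not part of the expression unit.

The payload is a single transcription unit. The human cytomegalovirus immediate early enhancer and promoter drive strong constitutive transcription in mammalian cells, followed by the backbone-encoded N-terminal tag, the YAP1 open reading frame cloned between KpnI and XbaI sites, and the human growth hormone polyadenylation signal. The annotation software labels two short segments upstream of YAP1 as fragments of a 3xFLAG tag, which is consistent with the two FLAG epitopes described in the catalogue entry. An SV40 enhancer/early promoter region sits downstream of the poly(A) signal, but no mammalian selection marker is annotated after it, so the construct appears suited mainly to transient transfection.

The plasmid yields FLAG-tagged YAP2 that can be detected or immunoprecipitated with anti-FLAG antibodies. The associated publication concerns regulation of YAP's apoptotic function by the Mst2 and Lats kinases, indicating use in overexpression and signalling studies.
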