Features (pLannotate 1.2.2; 17 found; start..end, strand, type, name):
      1..380     +  enhancer       CMV enhancer: human cytomegalovirus immediate early enhancer
    382..581     +  promoter       CMV promoter: human cytomegalovirus (CMV) immediate early promoter
    617..637     +  CDS            3xFLAG (fragment): three tandem FLAG® epitope tags
    674..698     +  CDS            3xFLAG (fragment): three tandem FLAG® epitope tags
    723..2183    +  CDS            YAP1: YAP1_HUMAN - Also known as YAP65. Experimental evidence at protein level: Swiss-Prot protein existence level 1. [Isoform 3]: Activates the C-terminal fragment (CTF) of ERBB4 (isoform 3). From Homo sapiens (Human).
   2255..2877    +  polyA_signal   hGH poly(A) signal: human growth hormone polyadenylation signal
   2906..3235    +  promoter       SV40 promoter: SV40 enhancer and early promoter
   3274..3292    -  promoter       T7 promoter: promoter for bacteriophage T7 RNA polymerase
   3330..3346    -  protein_bind   lac operator: The lac repressor binds to the lac operator to inhibit transcription in E. coli. This inhibition can be relieved by adding lactose or isopropyl-β-D-thiogalactopyranoside (IPTG). lac repressor encoded by lacI
   3354..3384    -  promoter       lac promoter: promoter for the E. coli lac operon
   3399..3420    -  protein_bind   CAP binding site: CAP binding activates transcription in the presence of cAMP. E. coli catabolite activator protein
   3433..3525    -  CDS            lacI (fragment): lac repressor; lacI; The lac repressor binds to the lac operator to inhibit transcription in E. coli. This inhibition can be relieved by adding lactose or isopropyl-β-D-thiogalactopyranoside (IPTG).
   3708..4296    -  rep_origin     ori: high-copy-number ColE1/pMB1/pBR322/pUC origin of replication
   4467..5327    -  CDS            AmpR: β-lactamase; bla; confers resistance to ampicillin, carbenicillin, and related antibiotics
   5328..5432    -  promoter       AmpR promoter: bla
   5459..5887    +  rep_origin     f1 ori (sequence partly withheld): f1 bacteriophage origin of replication; arrow indicates direction of (+) strand synthesis
   5918..6072    -  CDS            lacZα (fragment): LacZα fragment of β-galactosidase; lacZ fragment
>Addgene plasmid #19045 | p2xFlag CMV2-YAP2 | addgene full sequence | sequence record 127229 | Addgene NGS result
GACATTGATTATTGACTAGTTATTAATAGTAATCAATTACGGGGTCATTAGTTCATAGCCCATATATGGA
GTTCCGCGTTACATAACTTACGGTAAATGGCCCGCCTGGCTGACCGCCCAACGACCCCCGCCCATTGACG
TCAATAATGACGTATGTTCCCATAGTAACGCCAATAGGGACTTTCCATTGACGTCAATGGGTGGAGTATT
TACGGTAAACTGCCCACTTGGCAGTACATCAAGTGTATCATATGCCAAGTCCGCCCCCTATTGACGTCAA
TGACGGTAAATGGCCCGCCTGGCATTATGCCCAGTACATGACCTTACGGGACTTTCCTACTTGGCAGTAC
ATCTACGTATTAGTCATCGCTATTACCATGGTGATGCGGTTTTGGCAGTACACCAATGGGCGTGGATAGC
GGTTTGACTCACGGGGATTTCCAAGTCTCCACCCCATTGACGTCAATGGGAGTTTGTTTTGGCACCAAAA
TCAACGGGACTTTCCAAAATGTCGTAATAACCCCGCCCCGTTGACGCAAATGGGCGGTAGGCGTGTACGG
TGGGAGGTCTATATAAGCAGAGCTCGTTTAGTGAACCGTCAGAATTGATCTACCATGGACTACAAAGACG
ATGACGACAAGCTTGCGGCCGCGAATTCAAGCTTAGCCACCATGGACTACAAAGACGATGACGATAAAGC
AAGGCTCGAATCGGTACCTAAGGATCCCGGGCAGCAGCCGCCGCCTCAACCGGCCCCCCAGGGCCAAGGG
CAGCCGCCTTCGCAGCCCCCGCAGGGGCAGGGCCCGCCGTCCGGACCCGGGCAACCGGCACCCGCGGCGA
CCCAGGCGGCGCCGCAGGCACCCCCCGCCGGGCATCAGATCGTGCACGTCCGCGGGGACTCGGAGACCGA
CCTGGAGGCGCTCTTCAACGCCGTCATGAACCCCAAGACGGCCAACGTGCCCCAGACCGTGCCCATGAGG
CTCCGGAAGCTGCCCGACTCCTTCTTCAAGCCGCCGGAGCCCAAATCCCACTCCCGACAGGCCAGTACTG
ATGCAGGCACTGCAGGAGCCCTGACTCCACAGCATGTTCGAGCTCATTCCTCTCCAGCTTCTCTGCAGTT
GGGAGCTGTTTCTCCTGGGACACTGACCCCCACTGGAGTAGTCTCTGGCCCAGCAGCTACACCCACAGCT
CAGCATCTTCGACAGTCTTCTTTTGAGATACCTGATGATGTACCTCTGCCAGCAGGTTGGGAGATGGCAA
AGACATCTTCTGGTCAGAGATACTTCTTAAATCACATCGATCAGACAACAACATGGCAGGACCCCAGGAA
GGCCATGCTGTCCCAGATGAACGTCACAGCCCCCACCAGTCCACCAGTGCAGCAGAATATGATGAACTCG
GCTTCAGGTCCTCTTCCTGATGGATGGGAACAAGCCATGACTCAGGATGGAGAAATTTACTATATAAACC
ATAAGAACAAGACCACCTCTTGGCTAGACCCAAGGCTTGACCCTCGTTTTGCCATGAACCAGAGAATCAG
TCAGAGTGCTCCAGTGAAACAGCCACCACCCCTGGCTCCCCAGAGCCCACAGGGAGGCGTCATGGGTGGC
AGCAACTCCAACCAGCAGCAACAGATGCGACTGCAGCAACTGCAGATGGAGAAGGAGAGGCTGCGGCTGA
AACAGCAAGAACTGCTTCGGCAGGAGTTAGCCCTGCGTAGCCAGTTACCAACACTGGAGCAGGATGGTGG
GACTCAAAATCCAGTGTCTTCTCCCGGGATGTCTCAGGAATTGAGAACAATGACGACCAATAGCTCAGAT
CCTTTCCTTAACAGTGGCACCTATCACTCTCGAGATGAGAGTACAGACAGTGGACTAAGCATGAGCAGCT
ACAGTGTCCCTCGAACCCCAGATGACTTCCTGAACAGTGTGGATGAGATGGATACAGGTGATACTATCAA
CCAAAGCACCCTGCCCTCACAGCAGAACCGTTTCCCAGACTACCTTGAAGCCATTCCTGGGACAAATGTG
GACCTTGGAACACTGGAAGGAGATGGAATGAACATAGAAGGAGAGGAGCTGATGCCAAGTCTGCAGGAAG
CTTTGAGTTCTGACATCCTTAATGACATGGAGTCTGTTTTGGCTGCCACCAAGCTAGATAAAGAAAGCTT
TCTTACATGGTTATAGAGCCCTCAGGCAGACTGAATTCTGCAGATATCCAGCACAGTGGCGGCCGCTCGA
GTCTAGAGGATCCCGGGTGGCATCCCTGTGACCCCTCCCCAGTGCCTCTCCTGGCCCTGGAAGTTGCCAC
TCCAGTGCCCACCAGCCTTGTCCTAATAAAATTAAGTTGCATCATTTTGTCTGACTAGGTGTCCTTCTAT
AATATTATGGGGTGGAGGGGGGTGGTATGGAGCAAGGGGCAAGTTGGGAAGACAACCTGTAGGGCCTGCG
GGGTCTATTGGGAACCAAGCTGGAGTGCAGTGGCACAATCTTGGCTCACTGCAATCTCCGCCTCCTGGGT
TCAAGCGATTCTCCTGCCTCAGCCTCCCGAGTTGTTGGGATTCCAGGCATGCATGACCAGGCTCAGCTAA
TTTTTGTTTTTTTGGTAGAGACGGGGTTTCACCATATTGGCCAGGCTGGTCTCCAACTCCTAATCTCAGG
TGATCTACCCACCTTGGCCTCCCAAATTGCTGGGATTACAGGCGTGAACCACTGCTCCCTTCCCTGTCCT
TCTGATTTTAAAATAACTATACCAGCAGGAGGACGTCCAGACACAGCATAGGCTACCTGGCCATGCCCAA
CCGGTGGGACATTTGAGTTGCTTGCTTGGCACTGTCCTCTCATGCGTTGGGTCCACTCAGTAGATGCCTG
TTGAATTGGGTACGCGGCCAGCTTGGCTGTGGAATGTGTGTCAGTTAGGGTGTGGAAAGTCCCCAGGCTC
CCCAGCAGGCAGAAGTATGCAAAGCATGCATCTCAATTAGTCAGCAACCAGGTGTGGAAAGTCCCCAGGC
TCCCCAGCAGGCAGAAGTATGCAAAGCATGCATCTCAATTAGTCAGCAACCATAGTCCCGCCCCTAACTC
CGCCCATCCCGCCCCTAACTCCGCCCAGTTCCGCCCATTCTCCGCCCCATGGCTGACTAATTTTTTTTAT
TTATGCAGAGGCCGAGGCCGCCTCGGCCTCTGAGCTATTCCAGAAGTAGTGAGGAGGCTTTTTTGGAGGC
CTAGGCTTTTGCAAAAAGCTCCTCGAGGAACTGAAAAACCAGAAAGTTAATTCCCTATAGTGAGTCGTAT
TAAATTCGTAATCATGTCATAGCTGTTTCCTGTGTGAAATTGTTATCCGCTCACAATTCCACACAACATA
CGAGCCGGAAGCATAAAGTGTAAAGCCTGGGGTGCCTAATGAGTGAGCTAACTCACATTAATTGCGTTGC
GCTCACTGCCCGCTTTCCAGTCGGGAAACCTGTCGTGCCAGCTGCATTAATGAATCGGCCAACGCGCGGG
GAGAGGCGGTTTGCGTATTGGGCGCTCTTCCGCTTCCTCGCTCACTGACTCGCTGCGCTCGGTCGTTCGG
CTGCGGCGAGCGGTATCAGCTCACTCAAAGGCGGTAATACGGTTATCCACAGAATCAGGGGATAACGCAG
GAAAGAACATGTGAGCAAAAGGCCAGCAAAAGGCCAGGAACCGTAAAAAGGCCGCGTTGCTGGCGTTTTT
CCATAGGCTCCGCCCCCCTGACGAGCATCACAAAAATCGACGCTCAAGTCAGAGGTGGCGAAACCCGACA
GGACTATAAAGATACCAGGCGTTTCCCCCTGGAAGCTCCCTCGTGCGCTCTCCTGTTCCGACCCTGCCGC
TTACCGGATACCTGTCCGCCTTTCTCCCTTCGGGAAGCGTGGCGCTTTCTCATAGCTCACGCTGTAGGTA
TCTCAGTTCGGTGTAGGTCGTTCGCTCCAAGCTGGGCTGTGTGCACGAACCCCCCGTTCAGCCCGACCGC
TGCGCCTTATCCGGTAACTATCGTCTTGAGTCCAACCCGGTAAGACACGACTTATCGCCACTGGCAGCAG
CCACTGGTAACAGGATTAGCAGAGCGAGGTATGTAGGCGGTGCTACAGAGTTCTTGAAGTGGTGGCCTAA
CTACGGCTACACTAGAAGAACAGTATTTGGTATCTGCGCTCTGCTGAAGCCAGTTACCTTCGGAAAAAGA
GTTGGTAGCTCTTGATCCGGCAAACAAACCACCGCTGGTAGCGGTGGTTTTTTTGTTTGCAAGCAGCAGA
TTACGCGCAGAAAAAAAGGATCTCAAGAAGATCCTTTGATCTTTTCTACGGGGTCTGACGCTCAGTGGAA
CGAAAACTCACGTTAAGGGATTTTGGTCATGAGATTATCAAAAAGGATCTTCACCTAGATCCTTTTAAAT
TAAAAATGAAGTTTTAAATCAATCTAAAGTATATATGAGTAAACTTGGTCTGACAGTTACCAATGCTTAA
TCAGTGAGGCACCTATCTCAGCGATCTGTCTATTTCGTTCATCCATAGTTGCCTGACTCCCCGTCGTGTA
GATAACTACGATACGGGAGGGCTTACCATCTGGCCCCAGTGCTGCAATGATACCGCGAGACCCACGCTCA
CCGGCTCCAGATTTATCAGCAATAAACCAGCCAGCCGGAAGGGCCGAGCGCAGAAGTGGTCCTGCAACTT
TATCCGCCTCCATCCAGTCTATTAATTGTTGCCGGGAAGCTAGAGTAAGTAGTTCGCCAGTTAATAGTTT
GCGCAACGTTGTTGCCATTGCTACAGGCATCGTGGTGTCACGCTCGTCGTTTGGTATGGCTTCATTCAGC
TCCGGTTCCCAACGATCAAGGCGAGTTACATGATCCCCCATGTTGTGCAAAAAAGCGGTTAGCTCCTTCG
GTCCTCCGATCGTTGTCAGAAGTAAGTTGGCCGCAGTGTTATCACTCATGGTTATGGCAGCACTGCATAA
TTCTCTTACTGTCATGCCATCCGTAAGATGCTTTTCTGTGACTGGTGAGTACTCAACCAAGTCATTCTGA
GAATAGTGTATGCGGCGACCGAGTTGCTCTTGCCCGGCGTCAATACGGGATAATACCGCGCCACATAGCA
GAACTTTAAAAGTGCTCATCATTGGAAAACGTTCTTCGGGGCGAAAACTCTCAAGGATCTTACCGCTGTT
GAGATCCAGTTCGATGTAACCCACTCGTGCACCCAACTGATCTTCAGCATCTTTTACTTTCACCAGCGTT
TCTGGGTGAGCAAAAACAGGAAGGCAAAATGCCGCAAAAAAGGGAATAAGGGCGACACGGAAATGTTGAA
TACTCATACTCTTCCTTTTTCAATATTATTGAAGCATTTATCAGGGTTATTGTCTCATGAGCGGATACAT
ATTTGAATGTATTTAGAAAAATAAACAAATAGGGGTTCCGCGCACATTTCCCCGAAAAGTGCCACCTG
[124 nt withheld, positions 5459-5582]
C
[91 nt withheld, positions 5584-5674]
A
[49 nt withheld, positions 5676-5724]
CCTTTGACGTTGGAGTCCACGTTCTTT
[37 nt withheld, positions 5752-5788]
ACCCTATCTCGGTCTATTCTTTTGATTTATAAGGGATTTTGCCGATTTCGGCCTATTGGTTAAAAAATGA
GCTGATTTAACAAAAATTTAACGCGAATTTTAACAAAATATTAACGCTTACAATTTCCATTCGCCATTCA
GGCTGCGCAACTGTTGGGAAGGGCGATCGGTGCGGGCCTCTTCGCTATTACGCCAGCTGGCGAAAGGGGG
ATGTGCTGCAAGGCGATTAAGTTGGGTAACGCCAGGGTTTTCCCAGTCACGACGTTGTAAAACGACGGCC
AGTGCCAAGCTGATCTATACATTGAATCAATATTGGCAATTAGCCATATTAGTCATTGGTTATATAGCAT
AAATCAATATTGGCTATTGGCCATTGCATACGTTGTATCTATATCATAATATGTACATTTATATTGGCTC
ATGTCCAATATGACCGCCATGTT
