>Addgene plasmid #19045 | p2xFlag CMV2-YAP2 | addgene partial sequence | sequence record 114486 | CMV-F 5'-CGCAAATGGGCGGTAGGCGTG-3'
CTATATAAGCAGAGCTCGTTTAGTGAACCGTCAGAATTGATCTACCATGGACTACAAAGACGATGACGAC
AAGCTTGCGGCCGCGAATTCAAGCTTAGCCACCATGGACTACAAAGACGATGACGATAAAGCAAGGCTCG
AATCGGTACCTAAGGATCCCGGGCAGCAGCCGCCGCCTCAACCGGCCCCCCAGGGCCAAGGGCAGCCGCC
TTCGCAGCCCCCGCAGGGGCAGGGCCCGCCGTCCGGACCCGGGCAACCGGCACCCGCGGCGACCCAGGCG
GCGCCGCAGGCACCCCCCGCCGGGCATCAGATCGTGCACGTCCGCGGGGACTCGGAGACCGACCTGGAGG
CGCTCTTCAACGCCGTCATGAACCCCAAGACGGCCAACGTGCCCCAGACCGTGCCCATGAGGCTCCGGAA
GCTGCCCGACTCCTTCTTCAAGCCGCCGGAGCCCAAATCCCACTCCCGACAGGCCAGTACTGATGCAGGC
ACTGCAGGAGCCCTGACTCCACAGCATGTTCGAGCTCATTCCTCTCCAGCTTCTCTGCAGTTGGGAGCTG
TTTCTCCTGGGACACTGACCCCCACTGGAGTAGTCTCTGGCCCAGCAGCTACACCCACAGCTCAGCATCT
TCGACAGTCTTCTTTTGAGATACCTGATGATGTACCTCTGCCAGCAGGTTGGGAGATGGCAAAGACATCT
TCTGGTCAGAGATACTTCTTAAATCACATCGATCAGACAACAACATGGCAGGACCCCAGGAAGGCCATGC
TGTCCCAGATGAACGTCACAGCCCCCACCAGTCCACCAGTGCAGCAGAATATGATGAACTCGGCTTCAGG
TCCTCTTCCTGA
