>Addgene plasmid #19045 | p2xFlag CMV2-YAP2 | addgene partial sequence | sequence record 114506 | hGH-PA-R 5'-CCAGCTTGGTTCCCAATAGA-3'
AGGTTGTCTTCCCAACTTGCCCCTTGCTCCATACCACCCCCCTCCACCCCATAATATTATAGAAGGACAC
CTAGTCAGACAAAATGATGCAACTTAATTTTATTAGGACAAGGCTGGTGGGCACTGGAGTGGCAACTTCC
AGGGCCAGGAGAGGCACTGGGGAGGGGTCACAGGGATGCCACCCGGGATCCTCTAGACTCGAGCGGCCGC
CACTGTGCTGGATATCTGCAGAATTCAGTCTGCCTGAGGGCTCTATAACCATGTAAGAAAGCTTTCTTTA
TCTAGCTTGGTGGCAGCCAAAACAGACTCCATGTCATTAAGGATGTCAGAACTCAAAGCTTCCTGCAGAC
TTGGCATCAGCTCCTCTCCTTCTATGTTCATTCCATCTCCTTCCAGTGTTCCAAGGTCCACATTTGTCCC
AGGAATGGCTTCAAGGTAGTCTGGGAAACGGTTCTGCTGTGAGGGCAGGGTGCTTTGGTTGATAGTATCA
CCTGTATCCATCTCATCCACACTGTTCAGGAAGTCATCTGGGGTTCGAGGGACACTGTAGCTGCTCATGC
TTAGTCCACTGTCTGTACTCTCATCTCGAGAGTGATAGGTGCCACTGTTAAGGAAAGGATCTGAGCTATT
GGTCGTCATTGTTCTCAATTCCTGAGACATCCCGGGAGAAGACACTGGATTTTGAGTCCCACCATCCTGC
TCCAGTGTTGGTAACTGGCTACGCAGGGCTAACTCCTGCCGAAGCAGTTCTTGCTGTTTCAGCCGCAGCC
TCTCCTTCTCCATCTGCAGTTGCTGCAGTCGCATCTGTTGCTGCTGGTTGGAGTTGCTGCCACCCATGAC
GCCTCCCTGTGGGCTCTGGGGAGCCAGGGGTGGTGGCTGTTTCACTGGAGCACTCTGACTGATTCTCTGG
TTCATGGCAAAACGAGGGTCAAGCCTTGGGTCTAGCCAAGAGGTGGTCTTGTTCTTATGGTTTATATAGT
AAATTTCTCCATCCTGAGTCATGGCTTGTTCCCATCC
